>Addgene plasmid #136216 | pCDNA4.TO-ORF56-2xCSTREP | addgene full sequence | sequence record 267598 | Addgene NGS Result
GACGGATCGGGAGATCTCCCGATCCCCTATGGTGCACTCTCAGTACAATCTGCTCTGATGCCGCATAGTT
AAGCCAGTATCTGCTCCCTGCTTGTGTGTTGGAGGTCGCTGAGTAGTGCGCGAGCAAAATTTAAGCTACA
ACAAGGCAAGGCTTGACCGACAATTGCATGAAGAATCTGCTTAGGGTTAGGCGTTTTGCGCTGCTTCGCG
ATGTACGGGCCAGATATACGCGTTGACATTGATTATTGACTAGTTATTAATAGTAATCAATTACGGGGTC
ATTAGTTCATAGCCCATATATGGAGTTCCGCGTTACATAACTTACGGTAAATGGCCCGCCTGGCTGACCG
CCCAACGACCCCCGCCCATTGACGTCAATAATGACGTATGTTCCCATAGTAACGCCAATAGGGACTTTCC
ATTGACGTCAATGGGTGGAGTATTTACGGTAAACTGCCCACTTGGCAGTACATCAAGTGTATCATATGCC
AAGTACGCCCCCTATTGACGTCAATGACGGTAAATGGCCCGCCTGGCATTATGCCCAGTACATGACCTTA
TGGGACTTTCCTACTTGGCAGTACATCTACGTATTAGTCATCGCTATTACCATGGTGATGCGGTTTTGGC
AGTACATCAATGGGCGTGGATAGCGGTTTGACTCACGGGGATTTCCAAGTCTCCACCCCATTGACGTCAA
TGGGAGTTTGTTTTGGCACCAAAATCAACGGGACTTTCCAAAATGTCGTAACAACTCCGCCCCATTGACG
CAAATGGGCGGTAGGCGTGTACGGTGGGAGGTCTATATAAGCAGAGCTCTCCCTATCAGTGATAGAGATC
TCCCTATCAGTGATAGAGATCGTCGACGAGCTCGTTTAGTGAACCGTCAGATCGCCTGGAGACGCCATCC
ACGCTGTTTTGACCTCCATAGAAGACACCGGGACCGATCCAGCCTCCGGACTCTAGCGTTTAAACTTAAG
CTTGGTACCGAGCTCGGATCCACTAGTCCAGTGTGGTGGAATTCATGGAGACGACATACCGCCGCGAGGC
GCTGACAGTAAGGGTTATTTTTTGTACGAGTGGCGACAGCGCCGAGACGATCGCCGACGTCCTTACGGGG
GCCCCAACGTCAGCGTCCTTCTTTTCTGTACTCCACGACCTTTTTTATTCCCAGATACTCGCCCCCAGGG
TAACCCTAAAATTGTGCCTCCCCGCACGGCGTCCTGGCAACGGCACAAGGTGTTCGCCCGTGTTGGTCCT
ACGTACTGACGCATCAGTGGCCTCGGGGTTCCTTGGCGGCCGGCCACTGGAGGCGTCCGACATTAAATAT
ATGCTGCTCAGCGACCAGACCGCGGGGTTGTTCAAGCCGCTGTTGGAGATAATCGGTGGCGCGCGCGCAC
CACCAAATCAGGACGCGTGCACTTTCCAGAGCCAGGTGGCCTGGCTCAGAACGAAATTTGTTACCGCATT
GAGAAAACTTTACAAGATGACTCCCTCACCCTACTGGATGCTGTCTGCATTTGGCGCTCAGGAAGCCCAG
TTCGTCCTGACCAGCTCATTCTATTTTTTTGAACACACTGTGGTCTGTACCACAGAGACAGTTTCTCACC
TGTCTAGACTGTTTTCGCCTCAACAGGGACAGACGCTGGTTTCCGTTACCAGCCACGAGGAGCTGGGGCA
GCTATACGGCACTTCCCCTTTCAGGCGGCGCGTCCCCGCGTTCGTCGCTTATGTAAAAGAGAAATTAGCG
AGAGACAGTCTGGAGACGGAGGCCATCGACCGCACCATAGACCAGATCAGGGGCAAACTCATGCTGTCTA
ACCAGGACCTGGTCCATTTCATATATATCTCCTTTTATCAGTGCCTCAACAAACGGGCGTTCCTGCGCTA
CTCTAGACAGACGTCCTCTTCAAGTGCTCTAAGGGAGCTGGGGGAAGACCCTCAATTGTGTGGCGCCCTA
CACGGGGAGTTTCGTGACCACGTCCAGTCCTACTACCACAAAAAAACCTACCTATCCACTTACATAGACA
TTCGGTACGTGGGTGGCGTATTACCAGACGGCTATTTTGGCGGGAGTCTTGTAGGCGAGCGGTGCGTTTA
TTGGTGCGGGCAGTCAAAGGACACGGCCAGCCTGTTGGCCACCATTAGCCAACAGGTGCCGCACCTGAGG
TTGCAAAACGAGTTCGCTGGCATGCTAGACGTGGCCGCACTGCGAGGTTCCGATGACGGTCAGTTTAAAG
AGGGCCTTTTCTCCCACAGTCAAGCCCTACCCCTGTACAGGTGCGAGTTTCTGGGCAAGCAGTTTTTCAC
AATGCTTCAGGAAGACGGCCTAGAGCGATACTGGGAGCAAAGTGTGATATTTCCAGGCGACCAGGACTGG
GATATGTTATCTGACAAAGACCTCACCTACCGAATTTTTTACCATGACCTCAGCCTATCGCTGCCAACAC
TGAAGGAACAGCTCCTTGTTTCAAGACACGAATACTTCAACCCTCGCTTGCCAGTGTATAGATGGGTATT
AGACTTTGACCTGCCCGTCTGCCGCGACATTGACAGGACATTCGAGGAGGTGCACTCTCTCTGTTGTTCC
CTGCGTGAGGCCATACTCGACATCATTCAACTCCTTGGACCAGTGGATCCTCGAACACACCCAGTATATT
TTTTCAAATCAGCCTGTCCACCGGACGAGTGGCGCGGCGAAGACGTCGCCAGCACCAGCTTCTGTCGGTG
TCATGACAAACTGGGTATGCGTATTATCGTCCCGTTCCCAGAAGGAGTATGCGTCGTTGGGTCGGAGCCC
ATGGTGGCACTCACTGGCATTCTAAACAGGACGATAAAGCTTGATCCGGAGCTGGTCCACAGATTCCCGT
CAATACAAAAAAAGGGGGGCCCTTTCGACTGTGGCATATACGGCCGAGGACGAAGCGTCCGGCTTCCCCA
CTGTTACAAGGTGGGCTTAGTGGGGGAACTCTGCCGCCTACTGAAGATACTAGTCTGTCACCCCGCCCCC
AACGGCAAGGCGCAGTACGTGCGGCGCGCCTTTACGCTTCGCGAACTGCTCCATCACTCCCCGGGCCACA
GCGCCGGTCATGTCGGCCGAATCATCTATAGCATCATGGATCGCAATGAGAATTTTTTAGAAAACAAGAC
CATTAGCTATCTGCCGGCCAAAATACCTCACATCTTTCAGCGGATAGAGACCCTATCCGGTCGTTCAATA
GAGGACTGGCTACACTCGGCCGTTTGGGATAAAGCATACGACACTATATGTAAATTTTTCCCAGATGAAA
AAGCACAACAGTTTTCTCACGTTGCATTTACGCAACAAGGGGAAAACATCATCCAGTTAAGACCCCGTCA
GGGAAGACACTTCCTCTGCATCAACCATAATCATAAAAACAAGTCAAAAACAGTCCGTGTATTCCTTACC
CTTCATTCCATTAGGGTGAGCGAAGTCACGGTAACACTTATGAGTCAGTGTTTTGCCAGCAAGTGTAACA
ATAATGTTCCCACGGCCCATTTTTCGTTTGTGGTACCAGTGGGACTGGCCAGTTCAGGGCGGCCGCTCGA
GGGAGGCGGTGGATGGAGCCACCCCCAGTTCGAGAAGGGCGGCGGCAGCGGCGGCGGCAGCGGCGGCGGC
AGCTGGAGCCACCCCCAGTTCGAGAAGGGGCCCGTTTAAACCCGCTGATCAGCCTCGACTGTGCCTTCTA
GTTGCCAGCCATCTGTTGTTTGCCCCTCCCCCGTGCCTTCCTTGACCCTGGAAGGTGCCACTCCCACTGT
CCTTTCCTAATAAAATGAGGAAATTGCATCGCATTGTCTGAGTAGGTGTCATTCTATTCTGGGGGGTGGG
GTGGGGCAGGACAGCAAGGGGGAGGATTGGGAAGACAATAGCAGGCATGCTGGGGATGCGGTGGGCTCTA
TGGCTTCTGAGGCGGAAAGAACCAGCTGGGGCTCTAGGGGGTATCCCC
[124 nt withheld, positions 3969-4092]
C
[91 nt withheld, positions 4094-4184]
A
[49 nt withheld, positions 4186-4234]
CCTTTGACGTTGGAGTCCACGTTCTTT
[37 nt withheld, positions 4262-4298]
ACCCTATCTCGGTCTATTCTTTTGATTTATAAGGGATTTTGCCGATTTCGGCCTATTGGTTAAAAAATGA
GCTGATTTAACAAAAATTTAACGCGAATTAATTCTGTGGAATGTGTGTCAGTTAGGGTGTGGAAAGTCCC
CAGGCTCCCCAGCAGGCAGAAGTATGCAAAGCATGCATCTCAATTAGTCAGCAACCAGGTGTGGAAAGTC
CCCAGGCTCCCCAGCAGGCAGAAGTATGCAAAGCATGCATCTCAATTAGTCAGCAACCATAGTCCCGCCC
CTAACTCCGCCCATCCCGCCCCTAACTCCGCCCAGTTCCGCCCATTCTCCGCCCCATGGCTGACTAATTT
TTTTTATTTATGCAGAGGCCGAGGCCGCCTCTGCCTCTGAGCTATTCCAGAAGTAGTGAGGAGGCTTTTT
TGGAGGCCTAGGCTTTTGCAAAAAGCTCCCGGGAGCTTGTATATCCATTTTCGGATCTGATCAGCACGTG
TTGACAATTAATCATCGGCATAGTATATCGGCATAGTATAATACGACAAGGTGAGGAACTAAACCATGGC
CAAGTTGACCAGTGCCGTTCCGGTGCTCACCGCGCGCGACGTCGCCGGAGCGGTCGAGTTCTGGACCGAC
CGGCTCGGGTTCTCCCGGGACTTCGTGGAGGACGACTTCGCCGGTGTGGTCCGGGACGACGTGACCCTGT
TCATCAGCGCGGTCCAGGACCAGGTGGTGCCGGACAACACCCTGGCCTGGGTGTGGGTGCGCGGCCTGGA
CGAGCTGTACGCCGAGTGGTCGGAGGTCGTGTCCACGAACTTCCGGGACGCCTCCGGGCCGGCCATGACC
GAGATCGGCGAGCAGCCGTGGGGGCGGGAGTTCGCCCTGCGCGACCCGGCCGGCAACTGCGTGCACTTCG
TGGCCGAGGAGCAGGACTGACACGTGCTACGAGATTTCGATTCCACCGCCGCCTTCTATGAAAGGTTGGG
CTTCGGAATCGTTTTCCGGGACGCCGGCTGGATGATCCTCCAGCGCGGGGATCTCATGCTGGAGTTCTTC
GCCCACCCCAACTTGTTTATTGCAGCTTATAATGGTTACAAATAAAGCAATAGCATCACAAATTTCACAA
ATAAAGCATTTTTTTCACTGCATTCTAGTTGTGGTTTGTCCAAACTCATCAATGTATCTTATCATGTCTG
TATACCGTCGACCTCTAGCTAGAGCTTGGCGTAATCATGGTCATAGCTGTTTCCTGTGTGAAATTGTTAT
CCGCTCACAATTCCACACAACATACGAGCCGGAAGCATAAAGTGTAAAGCCTGGGGTGCCTAATGAGTGA
GCTAACTCACATTAATTGCGTTGCGCTCACTGCCCGCTTTCCAGTCGGGAAACCTGTCGTGCCAGCTGCA
TTAATGAATCGGCCAACGCGCGGGGAGAGGCGGTTTGCGTATTGGGCGCTCTTCCGCTTCCTCGCTCACT
GACTCGCTGCGCTCGGTCGTTCGGCTGCGGCGAGCGGTATCAGCTCACTCAAAGGCGGTAATACGGTTAT
CCACAGAATCAGGGGATAACGCAGGAAAGAACATGTGAGCAAAAGGCCAGCAAAAGGCCAGGAACCGTAA
AAAGGCCGCGTTGCTGGCGTTTTTCCATAGGCTCCGCCCCCCTGACGAGCATCACAAAAATCGACGCTCA
AGTCAGAGGTGGCGAAACCCGACAGGACTATAAAGATACCAGGCGTTTCCCCCTGGAAGCTCCCTCGTGC
GCTCTCCTGTTCCGACCCTGCCGCTTACCGGATACCTGTCCGCCTTTCTCCCTTCGGGAAGCGTGGCGCT
TTCTCATAGCTCACGCTGTAGGTATCTCAGTTCGGTGTAGGTCGTTCGCTCCAAGCTGGGCTGTGTGCAC
GAACCCCCCGTTCAGCCCGACCGCTGCGCCTTATCCGGTAACTATCGTCTTGAGTCCAACCCGGTAAGAC
ACGACTTATCGCCACTGGCAGCAGCCACTGGTAACAGGATTAGCAGAGCGAGGTATGTAGGCGGTGCTAC
AGAGTTCTTGAAGTGGTGGCCTAACTACGGCTACACTAGAAGAACAGTATTTGGTATCTGCGCTCTGCTG
AAGCCAGTTACCTTCGGAAAAAGAGTTGGTAGCTCTTGATCCGGCAAACAAACCACCGCTGGTAGCGGTG
GTTTTTTTGTTTGCAAGCAGCAGATTACGCGCAGAAAAAAAGGATCTCAAGAAGATCCTTTGATCTTTTC
TACGGGGTCTGACGCTCAGTGGAACGAAAACTCACGTTAAGGGATTTTGGTCATGAGATTATCAAAAAGG
ATCTTCACCTAGATCCTTTTAAATTAAAAATGAAGTTTTAAATCAATCTAAAGTATATATGAGTAAACTT
GGTCTGACAGTTACCAATGCTTAATCAGTGAGGCACCTATCTCAGCGATCTGTCTATTTCGTTCATCCAT
AGTTGCCTGACTCCCCGTCGTGTAGATAACTACGATACGGGAGGGCTTACCATCTGGCCCCAGTGCTGCA
ATGATACCGCGAGACCCACGCTCACCGGCTCCAGATTTATCAGCAATAAACCAGCCAGCCGGAAGGGCCG
AGCGCAGAAGTGGTCCTGCAACTTTATCCGCCTCCATCCAGTCTATTAATTGTTGCCGGGAAGCTAGAGT
AAGTAGTTCGCCAGTTAATAGTTTGCGCAACGTTGTTGCCATTGCTACAGGCATCGTGGTGTCACGCTCG
TCGTTTGGTATGGCTTCATTCAGCTCCGGTTCCCAACGATCAAGGCGAGTTACATGATCCCCCATGTTGT
GCAAAAAAGCGGTTAGCTCCTTCGGTCCTCCGATCGTTGTCAGAAGTAAGTTGGCCGCAGTGTTATCACT
CATGGTTATGGCAGCACTGCATAATTCTCTTACTGTCATGCCATCCGTAAGATGCTTTTCTGTGACTGGT
GAGTACTCAACCAAGTCATTCTGAGAATAGTGTATGCGGCGACCGAGTTGCTCTTGCCCGGCGTCAATAC
GGGATAATACCGCGCCACATAGCAGAACTTTAAAAGTGCTCATCATTGGAAAACGTTCTTCGGGGCGAAA
ACTCTCAAGGATCTTACCGCTGTTGAGATCCAGTTCGATGTAACCCACTCGTGCACCCAACTGATCTTCA
GCATCTTTTACTTTCACCAGCGTTTCTGGGTGAGCAAAAACAGGAAGGCAAAATGCCGCAAAAAAGGGAA
TAAGGGCGACACGGAAATGTTGAATACTCATACTCTTCCTTTTTCAATATTATTGAAGCATTTATCAGGG
TTATTGTCTCATGAGCGGATACATATTTGAATGTATTTAGAAAAATAAACAAATAGGGGTTCCGCGCACA
TTTCCCCGAAAAGTGCCACCTGACGTC
Features (pLannotate 1.2.2; 22 found; start..end, strand, type, name):
     28..80      -  misc_feature   bom (fragment): basis of mobility region from pBR322
    235..614     +  enhancer       CMV enhancer: human cytomegalovirus immediate early enhancer
    615..818     +  promoter       CMV promoter: human cytomegalovirus (CMV) immediate early promoter
    820..839     +  promoter       PLtetO-1 promoter (fragment): modified phage lambda PL promoter with tet operator sites (Lutz and Bujard, 1997)
    841..860     +  promoter       PLtetO-1 promoter (fragment): modified phage lambda PL promoter with tet operator sites (Lutz and Bujard, 1997)
    868..901     +  promoter       TRE3GV promoter (fragment): 3rd-generation Tet-responsive promoter that can be activated by binding of Tet-On® 3G, optimized for retroviral and lentiviral vectors
   1025..3553    +  CDS            ORF56: PRIM_HHV8P - Protein inferred from homology: Swiss-Prot protein existence level 3. Essential component of the helicase/primase complex. Unwinds the DNA at the replication forks and generates single-stranded DNA for both leading and lagging strand synthesis. The primase initiates primer synthesis and thereby produces large amount of short RNA primers on the lagging strand that the polymerase elongates using dNTPs. From Human herpesvirus 8 type P (isolate GK18) (HHV-8) (Kaposi's sarcoma-associated herpesvirus).
   3699..3923    +  polyA_signal   bGH poly(A) signal: bovine growth hormone polyadenylation signal
   3927..3948    +  promoter       SV40 promoter (fragment): SV40 enhancer and early promoter
   3969..4397    +  rep_origin     f1 ori (sequence partly withheld): f1 bacteriophage origin of replication; arrow indicates direction of (+) strand synthesis
   4411..4740    +  promoter       SV40 promoter: SV40 enhancer and early promoter
   4788..4835    +  promoter       EM7 promoter: synthetic bacterial promoter&nbsp
   4854..5228    +  CDS            BleoR: antibiotic-binding protein; Sh ble from Streptoalloteichus hindustanus; confers resistance to bleomycin, phleomycin, and Zeocin™
   5238..5363    +  CDS            ble (fragment): BLE_KLEPN - Experimental evidence at protein level: Swiss-Prot protein existence level 1. Binding protein with a strong affinity to the bleomycin family of antibiotics. Binds to CL990; an antimitotic-antibiotic compound. From Klebsiella pneumoniae.
   5358..5479    +  polyA_signal   SV40 poly(A) signal: SV40 polyadenylation signal
   5552..5568    -  protein_bind   lac operator: The lac repressor binds to the lac operator to inhibit transcription in E. coli. This inhibition can be relieved by adding lactose or isopropyl-β-D-thiogalactopyranoside (IPTG). lac repressor encoded by lacI
   5576..5606    -  promoter       lac promoter: promoter for the E. coli lac operon
   5621..5642    -  protein_bind   CAP binding site: CAP binding activates transcription in the presence of cAMP. E. coli catabolite activator protein
   5655..5747    -  CDS            lacI (fragment): lac repressor; lacI; The lac repressor binds to the lac operator to inhibit transcription in E. coli. This inhibition can be relieved by adding lactose or isopropyl-β-D-thiogalactopyranoside (IPTG).
   5930..6518    -  rep_origin     ori: high-copy-number ColE1/pMB1/pBR322/pUC origin of replication
   6689..7549    -  CDS            AmpR: β-lactamase; bla; confers resistance to ampicillin, carbenicillin, and related antibiotics
   7550..7654    -  promoter       AmpR promoter: bla
