[The description below was written by a language model from this plasmid's Addgene catalogue record and pLannotate feature annotations shown in this document.]
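Description:
pCDNA4.TO-ORF56-2xCSTREP is a 7,685 nt mammalian expression plasmid built on the Invitrogen pCDNA4.TO backbone that expresses ORF56 of Kaposi's sarcoma-associated herpesvirus (KSHV) with a C-terminal Strep tag. In bacteria it is propagated at high copy from a ColE1/pUC-type origin under ampicillin selection (AmpR with its own bla promoter). An f1 origin is also present. For selection in mammalian cells, the backbone carries a Zeocin resistance cassette in which the Sh ble gene (BleoR) sits behind tandem SV40 early and EM7 promoters and is followed by an SV40 polyadenylation signal, so the same marker can in principle be expressed in either mammalian or bacterial hosts.

The ORF56 coding sequence was derived from cDNA of reactivated TREx BCBL-1-RTA cells. It matches the KSHV primase subunit of the viral helicase/primase complex, which is needed for lytic DNA replication. Expression is driven by the human CMV immediate-early enhancer and promoter and terminated by the bGH poly(A) signal. Short features annotated just downstream of the CMV promoter as tet-operator-containing promoter fragments correspond to the tet operator sites of this backbone. These allow tetracycline-regulated expression in cells that supply Tet repressor, while expression is constitutive in cells that lack it. The feature table does not annotate the Strep tag itself, although the name implies a tandem (2x) tag and there is unannotated sequence between the end of ORF56 and the poly(A) signal. The tag supports Strep-based affinity purification of ORF56, consistent with the associated study that mapped herpesvirus–host protein complexes.
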