Addgene plasmid #136216: pCDNA4.TO-ORF56-2xCSTREP
Purpose: Expresses C-terminally strep tagged Kaposi's Sarcoma Associated Herpesvirus (KSHV) ORF56
Depositing lab: Britt Glaunsinger. Depositing organization: University of California, Berkeley. Publication: Global mapping of herpesvirus-host protein complexes reveals a transcription strategy for late genes. Davis ZH, Verschueren E, Jang GM, Kleffman K, Johnson JR, Park J, Von Dollen J, Maher MC, Johnson T, Newton W, Jager S, Shales M, Horner J, Hernandez RD, Krogan NJ, Glaunsinger BA. Mol Cell. 2015 Jan 22;57(2):349-60. doi: 10.1016/j.molcel.2014.11.026. Epub 2014 Dec 24. PubMed 25544563.
Backbone
  Vector backbone: pCDNA4.TO
  Backbone manufacturer: Invitrogen
  Vector type: Mammalian Expression
  Selectable markers: Zeocin
Growth in bacteria
  Bacterial resistance: Ampicillin, 100 μg/mL
  Growth temperature: 37°C
  Growth strain: DH5alpha
  Copy number: High Copy
Gene/Insert
  Gene/Insert name: ORF56
  Species: Kaposi's sarcoma-associated herpesvirus (KSHV)
  Promoter: CMV
  Cloning method: Restriction Enzyme; 5′ cloning site Unknown (unknown if destroyed)
  Sequencing primers: 5′ CGCAAATGGGCGGTAGGCGTG; 3′ TAGAAGGCACAGTCGAGGCT
Resource information
  A portion of this plasmid was derived from a plasmid made by: cDNA of reactivated TREx BCBL-1-RTA cells
Terms and licenses: Academic/Nonprofit Terms; Industry Terms: Not Available to Industry
How to cite: pCDNA4.TO-ORF56-2xCSTREP was a gift from Britt Glaunsinger (Addgene plasmid # 136216 ; http://n2t.net/addgene:136216 ; RRID:Addgene_136216)
